Addgene plasmid #175303: pH6HTC_hsHUR-Halo
Purpose: Production of HaloTag fusion protein
Depositing lab: Claudia Kutter. Depositing organization: Karolinska Institutet. Publication: Large-scale identification of RBP-RNA interactions by RAPseq refines essentials of post-transcriptional gene regulation. Atanasoai I, Papavasileiou S, Preiß N, Kutter C. bioRxiv 2021.11.08.467743 10.1101/2021.11.08.467743.
Backbone
  Vector backbone: pH6HTC_minus_cer-region
  Vector type: Bacterial Expression ; Cell Free Expression
Growth in bacteria
  Bacterial resistance: Ampicillin, 100 μg/mL
  Growth temperature: 37°C
  Growth strain: DH5alpha
  Copy number: High Copy
Gene/Insert
  Gene/Insert name: HUR (alt name: ELAVL1)
  Species: H. sapiens (human)
  Entrez Gene: ELAVL1 (a.k.a. ELAV1, HUR, Hua, MelG)
  Tag / fusion protein: HaloTag-6xHis (C terminal on backbone)
  Cloning method: Gibson Cloning
Terms and licenses: Academic/Nonprofit Terms; Industry Terms: Not Available to Industry
Depositor comments: Please visit https://doi.org/10.1101/2021.11.08.467743 for bioRxiv preprint.
How to cite: pH6HTC_hsHUR-Halo was a gift from Claudia Kutter (Addgene plasmid # 175303 ; http://n2t.net/addgene:175303 ; RRID:Addgene_175303)
