[The description below was written by a language model from this plasmid's Addgene catalogue record and pLannotate feature annotations shown in this document.]
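Description:
pH6HTC_hsHUR-Halo is a bacterial and cell-free expression plasmid for producing the human RNA-binding protein HuR (ELAVL1) as a C-terminal HaloTag fusion. It is built on a pH6HTC backbone from which the cer region has been removed, and the sequenced record is about 4.5 kb. The plasmid replicates in E. coli from a high-copy ColE1/pUC-type origin and is selected through a β-lactamase (AmpR) gene driven by its own bla promoter, which confers ampicillin resistance.

Expression is driven by a bacteriophage T7 promoter and closed by a T7 terminator, so transcription depends on T7 RNA polymerase, supplied either by a suitable expression strain or by a coupled in vitro transcription/translation system. The ELAVL1 coding sequence, inserted by Gibson assembly, is followed in frame by a TEV protease recognition site and then the HaloTag, a modified bacterial dehalogenase that bonds covalently to chloroalkane ligands. The catalogue entry describes the tag as HaloTag-6xHis; the feature table does not annotate the histidine tag separately, and HaloTag is called as a fragment. This arrangement allows the fusion to be captured irreversibly on chloroalkane resin or beads, or labelled with chloroalkane dyes. TEV cleavage can then release HuR from the tag. rrnB T1 and T2 terminators lie upstream of the T7 promoter and insulate the cassette from read-through transcription. A short AmpR promoter fragment and a partial Tn5 transposase sequence are also detected and are probably non-functional backbone remnants.

The stated purpose is production of HaloTag fusion protein, and the associated publication concerns large-scale identification of RNA-binding protein–RNA interactions.
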