Features (pLannotate 1.2.2; 12 found; start..end, strand, type, name):
     27..54      +  terminator     rrnB T2 terminator: transcription terminator T2 from the E. coli rrnB gene
     73..116     +  promoter       AmpR promoter (fragment): bla
    136..154     +  promoter       T7 promoter: promoter for bacteriophage T7 RNA polymerase
    224..1198    +  CDS            ELAVL1: ELAV1_HUMAN - Also known as HUR. Experimental evidence at protein level: Swiss-Prot protein existence level 1. RNA-binding protein that binds to the 3'-UTR region of mRNAs and increases their stability (PubMed:14517288, PubMed:18285462, PubMed:31358969). Involved in embryonic stem cells (ESCs) differentiation: preferentially binds mRNAs that are not methylated by N6-methyladenosine (m6A), stabilizing them, promoting ESCs differentiation (By similarity). Binds to poly-U elements and AU-rich elements (AREs) in the 3'-UTR of target mRNAs (PubMed:8626503, PubMed:17632515, PubMed:18285462, PubMed:2
   1241..1261    +  CDS            TEV site: tobacco etch virus (TEV) protease recognition and cleavage site
   1277..2160    +  CDS            HaloTag® (fragment): modified bacterial dehalogenase that forms covalent bonds with chloroalkane derivatives
   2204..2251    +  terminator     T7 terminator: transcription terminator for bacteriophage T7 RNA polymerase
   2261..2437    -  CDS            tnpA (fragment): TN5P_ECOLX - Also known as tnp. Experimental evidence at protein level: Swiss-Prot protein existence level 1. Mediates transposition of transposon Tn5 by a 'cut and paste' mechanism. First, the monomeric transposase binds the 19 bp inverted DNA repeats flanking the transposon. Then, dimerization of the DNA- bound transposase creates a synaptic DNA complex. After nicking of the first DNA strand, excision of the transposon proceeds through a series of intermediates. The transposase then mediates the insertion of the transposon at a new site by strand transfer. The activity of the wild- type tran
   2480..2584    +  promoter       AmpR promoter: bla
   2585..3445    +  CDS            AmpR: β-lactamase; bla; confers resistance to ampicillin, carbenicillin, and related antibiotics
   3603..4191    -  rep_origin     ori: high-copy-number ColE1/pMB1/pBR322/pUC origin of replication
   4309..4395    +  terminator     rrnB T1 terminator: Escherichia coli rrnB; transcription terminator T1 from the E. coli rrnB gene
>Addgene plasmid #175303 | pH6HTC_hsHUR-Halo | addgene full sequence | sequence record 345488 | Addgene NGS Result
ATAAACTGCCAGGCATCAAATTAAGCAGAAGGCCATCCTGACGGATGGCCTTTTTGCGTTTCTACAAACT
CTTTTGTTTATTTTTCTAAATACATTCAAATATGTATCCGCTCATGGATCTCGATCCCGCGAAATTAATA
CGACTCACTATAGGGTATTTTAACTTTACTAAGGAGCGATCGCTTCCGAATTCCTACCGCGGATATCTAG
AGCCACCATGGCGTCTAATGGTTATGAAGACCACATGGCCGAAGACTGCAGGGGTGACATCGGGAGAACG
AATTTGATCGTCAACTACCTCCCTCAGAACATGACCCAGGATGAGTTACGAAGCCTGTTCAGCAGCATTG
GTGAAGTTGAATCTGCAAAACTTATTCGGGATAAAGTAGCAGGACACAGCTTGGGCTATGGCTTTGTGAA
CTACGTGACCGCGAAGGATGCAGAGAGAGCGATCAACACGCTGAACGGCTTGAGGCTCCAGTCAAAAACC
ATTAAGGTGTCGTATGCTCGCCCGAGCTCAGAGGTGATCAAAGACGCCAACTTGTACATCAGCGGGCTCC
CGCGGACCATGACCCAGAAGGACGTAGAAGACATGTTCTCTCGGTTTGGGCGGATCATCAACTCGCGGGT
CCTCGTGGATCAGACTACAGGTTTGTCCAGAGGGGTTGCGTTTATCCGGTTTGACAAACGGTCGGAGGCA
GAAGAGGCAATTACCAGTTTCAATGGTCATAAACCCCCAGGTTCCTCTGAGCCCATCACAGTGAAGTTTG
CAGCCAACCCCAACCAGAACAAAAACGTGGCACTCCTCTCGCAGCTGTACCACTCGCCAGCGCGACGGTT
CGGAGGCCCCGTTCACCACCAGGCGCAGAGATTCAGGTTCTCCCCCATGGGCGTCGATCACATGAGCGGG
CTCTCTGGCGTCAACGTGCCAGGAAACGCCTCCTCCGGCTGGTGCATTTTCATCTACAACCTGGGGCAGG
ATGCCGACGAGGGGATCCTCTGGCAGATGTTTGGGCCGTTTGGTGCCGTCACCAATGTGAAAGTGATCCG
CGACTTCAACACCAACAAGTGCAAAGGGTTTGGCTTTGTGACCATGACAAACTATGAAGAAGCCGCGATG
GCCATAGCCAGCCTGAACGGCTACCGCCTGGGGGACAAAATCTTACAGGTTTCCTTCAAAACCAACAAGT
CCCACAAAGGCGGCTCCGGCTCCTGCAGGCGAGCTCTCGAGCCAACCACTGAGGATCTGTACTTTCAGAG
CGATAACGATGGATCCGAAATCGGTACTGGCTTTCCATTCGACCCCCATTATGTGGAAGTCCTGGGCGAG
CGCATGCACTACGTCGATGTTGGTCCGCGCGATGGCACCCCTGTGCTGTTCCTGCACGGTAACCCGACCT
CCTCCTACGTGTGGCGCAACATCATCCCGCATGTTGCACCGACCCATCGCTGCATTGCTCCAGACCTGAT
CGGTATGGGCAAATCCGACAAACCAGACCTGGGTTATTTCTTCGACGACCACGTCCGCTTCATGGATGCC
TTCATCGAAGCCCTGGGTCTGGAAGAGGTCGTCCTGGTCATTCACGACTGGGGCTCCGCTCTGGGTTTCC
ACTGGGCCAAGCGCAATCCAGAGCGCGTCAAAGGTATTGCATTTATGGAGTTCATCCGCCCTATCCCGAC
CTGGGACGAATGGCCAGAATTTGCCCGCGAGACCTTCCAGGCCTTCCGCACCACCGACGTCGGCCGCAAG
CTGATCATCGATCAGAACGTTTTTATCGAGGGTACGCTGCCGATGGGTGTCGTCCGCCCGCTGACTGAAG
TCGAGATGGACCATTACCGCGAGCCGTTCCTGAATCCTGTTGACCGCGAGCCACTGTGGCGCTTCCCAAA
CGAGCTGCCAATCGCCGGTGAGCCAGCGAACATCGTCGCGCTGGTCGAAGAATACATGGACTGGCTGCAC
CAGTCCCCTGTCCCGAAGCTGCTGTTCTGGGGCACCCCAGGCGTTCTGATCCCACCGGCCGAAGCCGCTC
GCCTGGCCAAAAGCCTGCCTAACTGCAAGGCTGTGGACATCGGCCCGGGTCTGAATCTGCTGCAAGAAGA
CAACCCGGACCTGATCGGCAGCGAGATCGCGCGCTGGCTGTCTACTCTGGAGATTTCCGGTCATCATCAC
CATCACCACTAATAGTCAACCGCTGAGCAATAACTAGCATAACCCCTTGGGGCCTCTAAACGGGTCTTGA
GGGGTTTTTTGCTGAAAGGAGGAACTATATCCGGTTCGCTTGCTGTCCATAAAACCGCCCAGTCTAGCTA
TCGCCATGTAAGCCCACTGCAAGCTACCTGCTTTCTCTTTGCGCTTGCGTTTTCCCTTGTCCAGATAGCC
CAGTAGCTGACATTCATCCGGGGTCAGCACCGTTTCTGCGGACTGGCTTTCTACGTAATGGTTTCTTAGA
CGTCAGGTGGCACTTTTCGGGGAAATGTGCGCGGAACCCCTATTTGTTTATTTTTCTAAATACATTCAAA
TATGTATCCGCTCATGAGACAATAACCCTGATAAATGCTTCAATAATATTGAAAAAGGAAGAGTATGAGT
ATTCAACATTTCCGTGTCGCCCTTATTCCCTTTTTTGCGGCATTTTGCCTTCCTGTTTTTGCTCACCCAG
AAACGCTGGTGAAAGTAAAAGATGCTGAAGATCAGTTGGGTGCACGAGTGGGTTACATCGAACTGGATCT
CAACAGCGGTAAGATCCTTGAGAGTTTTCGCCCCGAAGAACGTTTTCCAATGATGAGCACTTTCAAAGTT
CTGCTATGTGGCGCGGTATTATCCCGTATTGACGCCGGGCAAGAGCAACTCGGTCGCCGCATACACTATT
CTCAGAATGACTTGGTTGAGTACTCACCAGTCACAGAAAAGCATCTTACGGATGGCATGACAGTAAGAGA
ATTATGCAGTGCTGCCATAACCATGAGTGATAACACTGCGGCCAACTTACTTCTGACAACTATCGGAGGA
CCGAAGGAGCTAACCGCTTTTTTGCACAACATGGGGGATCATGTAACTCGCCTTGATCGTTGGGAACCGG
AGCTGAATGAAGCCATACCAAACGACGAGCGTGACACCACGATGCCTGTAGCAATGGCAACAACGTTGCG
CAAACTATTAACTGGCGAACTACTTACTCTAGCTTCCCGGCAACAATTAATAGACTGGATGGAGGCGGAT
AAAGTTGCAGGACCACTTCTGCGCTCGGCCCTTCCGGCTGGCTGGTTTATTGCTGATAAATCTGGAGCCG
GTGAGCGTGGGTCTCGCGGTATCATTGCAGCACTGGGGCCAGATGGTAAGCCCTCCCGTATCGTAGTTAT
CTACACGACGGGGAGTCAGGCAACTATGGATGAACGAAATAGACAGATCGCTGAGATAGGTGCCTCACTG
ATTAAGCATTGGTAATTCGAAATGACCGACCAAGCGACGCCCAACCGGTATCAGCTCACTCAAAGGCGGT
AATACGGTTATCCACAGAATCAGGGGATAACGCAGGAAAGAACATGTGAGCAAAAGGCCAGCAAAAGGCC
AGGAACCGTAAAAAGGCCGCGTTGCTGGCGTTTTTCCATAGGCTCCGCCCCCCTGACGAGCATCACAAAA
ATCGACGCTCAAGTCAGAGGTGGCGAAACCCGACAGGACTATAAAGATACCAGGCGTTTCCCCCTGGAAG
CTCCCTCGTGCGCTCTCCTGTTCCGACCCTGCCGCTTACCGGATACCTGTCCGCCTTTCTCCCTTCGGGA
AGCGTGGCGCTTTCTCATAGCTCACGCTGTAGGTATCTCAGTTCGGTGTAGGTCGTTCGCTCCAAGCTGG
GCTGTGTGCACGAACCCCCCGTTCAGCCCGACCGCTGCGCCTTATCCGGTAACTATCGTCTTGAGTCCAA
CCCGGTAAGACACGACTTATCGCCACTGGCAGCAGCCACTGGTAACAGGATTAGCAGAGCGAGGTATGTA
GGCGGTGCTACAGAGTTCTTGAAGTGGTGGCCTAACTACGGCTACACTAGAAGGACAGTATTTGGTATCT
GCGCTCTGCTGAAGCCAGTTACCTTCGGAAAAAGAGTTGGTAGCTCTTGATCCGGCAAACAAACCACCGC
TGGTAGCGGTGGTTTTTTTGTTTGCAAGCAGCAGATTACGCGCAGAAAAAAAGGATTTCAAGAAGATCCT
TTGATCTTTTCTACGGGGTCTGACGCTCAGTGGAACGAAAACTCACGTTAAGGGCATATGATGGTAGTGT
GGGGTCTCCCCATGCGAGAGTAGGGAACTGCCAGGCATCAAATAAAACGAAAGGCTCAGTCGAAAGACTG
GGCCTTTCGTTTTATCTGTTGTTTGTCGGTGAACGCTCTCCTGAGTAGGACAAATCCGCCGGGAGCGGAT
TTGAACGTTGCGAAGCAACGGCCCGGAGGGTGGCGGGCAGGACGCCCGCC
